>Addgene plasmid #205102 | ARHGEF2A-c052 | addgene full sequence | sequence record 412138 | Addgene NGS Result
AGCCAGCCAGACGCAGACGCGCCGAGACAGAACTTAATGGGCCCGCTAACAGCGCGATTTGCTGGTGACC
CAATGCGACCAGATGCTCCACGCCCAGTCGCGTACCGTCTTCATGGGAGAAAATAATACTGTTGATGGGT
GTCTGGTCAGAGACATCAAGAAATAACGCCGGAACATTAGTGCAGGCAGCTTCCACAGCAATGGCATCCT
GGTCATCCAGCGGATAGTTAATGATCAGCCCACTGACGCGTTGCGCGAGAAGATTGTGCACCGCCGCTTT
ACAGGCTTCGACGCCGCTTCGTTCTACCATCGACACCACCACGCTGGCACCCAGTTGATCGGCGCGAGAT
TTAATCGCCGCGACAATTTGCGACGGCGCGTGCAGGGCCAGACTGGAGGTGGCAACGCCAATCAGCAACG
ACTGTTTGCCCGCCAGTTGTTGTGCCACGCGGTTGGGAATGTAATTCAGCTCCGCCATCGCCGCTTCCAC
TTTTTCCCGCGTTTTCGCAGAAACGTGGCTGGCCTGGTTCACCACGCGGGAAACGGTCTGATAAGAGACA
CCGGCATACTCTGCGACATCGTATAACGTTACTGGTTTCACATTCACCACCCTGAATTGACTCTCTTCCG
GGCGCTATCATGCCATACCGCGAAAGGTTTTGCGCCATTCGATGGTGTCCGGGATCTCGACGCTCTCCCT
TATGCGACTCCTGCATTAGGAAGCAGCCCAGTAGTAGGTTGAGGCCGTTGAGCACCGCCGCCGCAAGGAA
TGGTGCATGCAAGGAGATGGCGCCCAACAGTCCCCCGGCCACGGGGCCTGCCACCATACCCACGCCGAAA
CAAGCGCTCATGAGCCCGAAGTGGCGAGCCCGATCTTCCCCATCGGTGATGTCGGCGATATAGGCGCCAG
CAACCGCACCTGTGGCGCCGGTGATGCCGGCCACGATGCGTCCGGCGTAGAGGATCGAGATCTCGATCCC
GCGAAATTAATACGACTCACTATAGGGGAATTGTGAGCGGATAACAATTCCCCTCTAGAAATAATTTTGT
TTAACTTTAAGAAGGAGATATACATATGCACCATCATCATCATCATTCTTCTGGTGTAGATCTGGGTACC
GAGAACCTGTACTTCCAATCCATGGAGATGGATGAAAAGGACTTTGCAGCGGATTCCTGGTCATTAGCCG
TTGATAGCTCTTTTTTGCAACAGCACAAAAAGGAAGTTATGAAGCAACAAGACGTTATCTACGAACTGAT
CCAGACCGAGTTACATCATGTTCGTACTCTGAAAATCATGACCCGTTTGTTTCGCACCGGCATGCTGGAG
GAGCTTCACCTGGAACCGGGTGTCGTCCAGGGTCTGTTTCCGTGTGTTGACGAATTGTCCGACATCCACA
CCCGCTTCCTGTCTCAACTGTTGGAGCGTCGCCGTCAAGCCCTGTGTCCGGGTAGCACCCGTAACTTTGT
TATTCACCGCCTAGGCGACCTGCTCATTAGCCAGTTTAGCGGCCCGAGCGCAGAACAGATGTGTAAAACA
TATAGCGAGTTCTGCAGCCGCCACAGCAAGGCATTGAAGCTTTACAAAGAACTTTACGCCCGCGACAAAC
GTTTTCAGCAGTTCATTCGTAAGGTGACCCGTCCGGCTGTGCTCAAGCGCCACGGCGTGCAGGAGTGCAT
TCTGCTGGTGACCCAGCGTATTACCAAATACCCGCTGCTTATCTCTAGAATCCTGCAGCACAGCCATGGT
ATTGAAGAGGAGCGCCAAGACCTGACGACCGCGTTGGGCCTGGTTAAAGAACTGCTGTCTAATGTCGACG
AGGGCATTTATCAGTTGGAAAAGGGTGCACGTCTGCAAGAGATTTACAATCGTATGGATCCGCGAGCTCA
GACTCCGGTGCCGGGTAAAGGCCCGTTCGGTAGAGAAGAACTCCTGCGTCGGAAGTTGATCCACGATGGC
TGCCTGCTGTGGAAAACCGCGACCGGTCGTTTCAAAGACGTCCTGGTTCTGCTTATGACCGATGTGCTGG
TGTTTCTGCAAGAGAAGGACCAGAAGTATATATTTCCGACCCTGGATAAACCGAGCGTTGTTAGCCTGCA
AAACCTGATCGTGCGTGACATCGCGAACCAGGAGAAGGGTATGTTTCTGATTTCAGCCGCGCCTCCGGAA
ATGTATGAAGTTCATACCGCGAGCCGTGATGATAGAAGCACCTGGATTCGTGTGATCCAACAAAGCGTAC
GCACGTGCCCGAGCCGTGAATAACAGTAAAGGTGGATACGGATCCGAATTCGAGCTCCGTCGACAAGCTT
GCGGCCGCACTCGAGCACCACCACCACCACCACTGAGATCCGGCTGCTAACAAAGCCCGAAAGGAAGCTG
AGTTGGCTGCTGCCACCGCTGAGCAATAACTAGCATAACCCCTTGGGGCCTCTAAACGGGTCTTGAGGGG
TTTTTTGCTGAAAGGAGGAACTATATCCGGATTGGCGAATGGG
[124 nt withheld, positions 2494-2617]
C
[91 nt withheld, positions 2619-2709]
A
[49 nt withheld, positions 2711-2759]
CCTTTGACGTTGGAGTCCACGTTCTTT
[37 nt withheld, positions 2787-2823]
ACCCTATCTCGGTCTATTCTTTTGATTTATAAGGGATTTTGCCGATTTCGGCCTATTGGTTAAAAAATGA
GCTGATTTAACAAAAATTTAACGCGAATTTTAACAAAATATTAACGCTTACAATTTAGGTGGCACTTTTC
GGGGAAATGTGCGCGGAACCCCTATTTGTTTATTTTTCTAAATACATTCAAATATGTATCCGCTCATGAA
TTAATTCTTAGAAAAACTCATCGAGCATCAAATGAAACTGCAATTTATTCATATCAGGATTATCAATACC
ATATTTTTGAAAAAGCCGTTTCTGTAATGAAGGAGAAAACTCACCGAGGCAGTTCCATAGGATGGCAAGA
TCCTGGTATCGGTCTGCGATTCCGACTCGTCCAACATCAATACAACCTATTAATTTCCCCTCGTCAAAAA
TAAGGTTATCAAGTGAGAAATCACCATGAGTGACGACTGAATCCGGTGAGAATGGCAAAAGTTTATGCAT
TTCTTTCCAGACTTGTTCAACAGGCCAGCCATTACGCTCGTCATCAAAATCACTCGCATCAACCAAACCG
TTATTCATTCGTGATTGCGCCTGAGCGAGACGAAATACGCGATCGCTGTTAAAAGGACAATTACAAACAG
GAATCGAATGCAACCGGCGCAGGAACACTGCCAGCGCATCAACAATATTTTCACCTGAATCAGGATATTC
TTCTAATACCTGGAATGCTGTTTTCCCGGGGATCGCAGTGGTGAGTAACCATGCATCATCAGGAGTACGG
ATAAAATGCTTGATGGTCGGAAGAGGCATAAATTCCGTCAGCCAGTTTAGTCTGACCATCTCATCTGTAA
CATCATTGGCAACGCTACCTTTGCCATGTTTCAGAAACAACTCTGGCGCATCGGGCTTCCCATACAATCG
ATAGATTGTCGCACCTGATTGCCCGACATTATCGCGAGCCCATTTATACCCATATAAATCAGCATCCATG
TTGGAATTTAATCGCGGCCTAGAGCAAGACGTTTCCCGTTGAATATGGCTCATAACACCCCTTGTATTAC
TGTTTATGTAAGCAGACAGTTTTATTGTTCATGACCAAAATCCCTTAACGTGAGTTTTCGTTCCACTGAG
CGTCAGACCCCGTAGAAAAGATCAAAGGATCTTCTTGAGATCCTTTTTTTCTGCGCGTAATCTGCTGCTT
GCAAACAAAAAAACCACCGCTACCAGCGGTGGTTTGTTTGCCGGATCAAGAGCTACCAACTCTTTTTCCG
AAGGTAACTGGCTTCAGCAGAGCGCAGATACCAAATACTGTCCTTCTAGTGTAGCCGTAGTTAGGCCACC
ACTTCAAGAACTCTGTAGCACCGCCTACATACCTCGCTCTGCTAATCCTGTTACCAGTGGCTGCTGCCAG
TGGCGATAAGTCGTGTCTTACCGGGTTGGACTCAAGACGATAGTTACCGGATAAGGCGCAGCGGTCGGGC
TGAACGGGGGGTTCGTGCACACAGCCCAGCTTGGAGCGAACGACCTACACCGAACTGAGATACCTACAGC
GTGAGCTATGAGAAAGCGCCACGCTTCCCGAAGGGAGAAAGGCGGACAGGTATCCGGTAAGCGGCAGGGT
CGGAACAGGAGAGCGCACGAGGGAGCTTCCAGGGGGAAACGCCTGGTATCTTTATAGTCCTGTCGGGTTT
CGCCACCTCTGACTTGAGCGTCGATTTTTGTGATGCTCGTCAGGGGGGCGGAGCCTATGGAAAAACGCCA
GCAACGCGGCCTTTTTACGGTTCCTGGCCTTTTGCTGGCCTTTTGCTCACATGTTCTTTCCTGCGTTATC
CCCTGATTCTGTGGATAACCGTATTACCGCCTTTGAGTGAGCTGATACCGCTCGCCGCAGCCGAACGACC
GAGCGCAGCGAGTCAGTGAGCGAGGAAGCGGAAGAGCGCCTGATGCGGTATTTTCTCCTTACGCATCTGT
GCGGTATTTCACACCGCAATGGTGCACTCTCAGTACAATCTGCTCTGATGCCGCATAGTTAAGCCAGTAT
ACACTCCGCTATCGCTACGTGACTGGGTCATGGCTGCGCCCCGACACCCGCCAACACCCGCTGACGCGCC
CTGACGGGCTTGTCTGCTCCCGGCATCCGCTTACAGACAAGCTGTGACCGTCTCCGGGAGCTGCATGTGT
CAGAGGTTTTCACCGTCATCACCGAAACGCGCGAGGCAGCTGCGGTAAAGCTCATCAGCGTGGTCGTGAA
GCGATTCACAGATGTCTGCCTGTTCATCCGCGTCCAGCTCGTTGAGTTTCTCCAGAAGCGTTAATGTCTG
GCTTCTGATAAAGCGGGCCATGTTAAGGGCGGTTTTTTCCTGTTTGGTCACTGATGCCTCCGTGTAAGGG
GGATTTCTGTTCATGGGGGTAATGATACCGATGAAACGAGAGAGGATGCTCACGATACGGGTTACTGATG
ATGAACATGCCCGGTTACTGGAACGTTGTGAGGGTAAACAACTGGCGGTATGGATGCGGCGGGACCAGAG
AAAAATCACTCAGGGTCAATGCCAGCGCTTCGTTAATACAGATGTAGGTGTTCCACAGGGTAGCCAGCAG
CATCCTGCGATGCAGATCCGGAACATAATGGTGCAGGGCGCTGACTTCCGCGTTTCCAGACTTTACGAAA
CACGGAAACCGAAGACCATTCATGTTGTTGCTCAGGTCGCAGACGTTTTGCAGCAGCAGTCGCTTCACGT
TCGCTCGCGTATCGGTGATTCATTCTGCTAACCAGTAAGGCAACCCCGCCAGCCTAGCCGGGTCCTCAAC
GACAGGAGCACGATCATGCGCACCCGTGGGGCCGCCATGCCGGCGATAATGGCCTGCTTCTCGCCGAAAC
GTTTGGTGGCGGGACCAGTGACGAAGGCTTGAGCGAGGGCGTGCAAGATTCCGAATACCGCAAGCGACAG
GCCGATCATCGTCGCGCTCCAGCGAAAGCGGTCCTCGCCGAAAATGACCCAGAGCGCTGCCGGCACCTGT
CCTACGAGTTGCATGATAAAGAAGACAGTCATAAGTGCGGCGACGATAGTCATGCCCCGCGCCCACCGGA
AGGAGCTGACTGGGTTGAAGGCTCTCAAGGGCATCGGTCGAGATCCCGGTGCCTAATGAGTGAGCTAACT
TACATTAATTGCGTTGCGCTCACTGCCCGCTTTCCAGTCGGGAAACCTGTCGTGCCAGCTGCATTAATGA
ATCGGCCAACGCGCGGGGAGAGGCGGTTTGCGTATTGGGCGCCAGGGTGGTTTTTCTTTTCACCAGTGAG
ACGGGCAACAGCTGATTGCCCTTCACCGCCTGGCCCTGAGAGAGTTGCAGCAAGCGGTCCACGCTGGTTT
GCCCCAGCAGGCGAAAATCCTGTTTGATGGTGGTTAACGGCGGGATATAACATGAGCTGTCTTCGGTATC
GTCGTATCCCACTACCGAGATATCCGCACCAACGCGCAGCCCGGACTCGGTAATGGCGCGCATTGCGCCC
AGCGCCATCTGATCGTTGGCAACCAGCATCGCAGTGGGAACGATGCCCTCATTCAGCATTTGCATGGTTT
GTTGAAAACCGGACATGGCACTCCAGTCGCCTTCCCGTTCCGCTATCGGCTGAATTTGATTGCGAGTGAG
ATATTTATGCC
Features (pLannotate 1.2.2; 19 found; start..end, strand, type, name):
    602..679     -  promoter       lacI promoter: lacI
    687..966     -  CDS            TcR (fragment): tetracycline efflux protein; tet; confers resistance to tetracycline
    988..1006    +  promoter       T7 promoter: promoter for bacteriophage T7 RNA polymerase
   1007..1031    +  protein_bind   lac operator: The lac repressor binds to the lac operator to inhibit transcription in E. coli. This inhibition can be relieved by adding lactose or isopropyl-β-D-thiogalactopyranoside (IPTG). lac repressor encoded by lacI
   1046..1068    +  RBS            RBS: efficient ribosome binding site from bacteriophage T7 gene 10 (Olins and Rangwala, 1989)
   1121..2260    +  CDS            ARHGEF2 (fragment): ARHG2_HUMAN - Also known as KIAA0651, LFP40. Experimental evidence at protein level: Swiss-Prot protein existence level 1. Activates Rho-GTPases by promoting the exchange of GDP for GTP. May be involved in epithelial barrier permeability, cell motility and polarization, dendritic spine morphology, antigen presentation, leukemic cell differentiation, cell cycle regulation, innate immune response, and cancer. Binds Rac-GTPases, but does not seem to promote nucleotide exchange activity toward Rac-GTPases, which was uniquely reported in PubMed:9857026. May stimulate instead the cortical activity o
   2326..2343    +  CDS            9xHis (fragment): 9xHis affinity tag
   2353..2402    +  CDS            SET1 (fragment): solubility-enhancement tag derived from T7 phage gene 10B
   2410..2457    +  terminator     T7 terminator: transcription terminator for bacteriophage T7 RNA polymerase
   2494..2922    +  rep_origin     f1 ori (sequence partly withheld): f1 bacteriophage origin of replication; arrow indicates direction of (+) strand synthesis
   2975..3032    +  promoter       AmpR promoter (fragment): bla
   3041..3856    -  CDS            KanR: aminoglycoside phosphotransferase; aph(3')-Ia; confers resistance to kanamycin in bacteria or G418 (Geneticin®) in eukaryotes
   3978..4566    +  rep_origin     ori: high-copy-number ColE1/pMB1/pBR322/pUC origin of replication
   4752..4891    -  misc_feature   bom: basis of mobility region from pBR322
   4993..5184    -  CDS            rop: Rop protein, which maintains plasmids at low copy number; rop
   5201..5581    +  CDS            YPB1_ECOLX: Protein predicted: Swiss-Prot protein existence level 4. From Escherichia coli.
   5653..5944    -  CDS            TcR (fragment): tetracycline efflux protein; tet; confers resistance to tetracycline
   5959..5980    -  protein_bind   CAP binding site: CAP binding activates transcription in the presence of cAMP. E. coli catabolite activator protein
   5993..601     -  CDS            lacI (across the origin): lac repressor; lacI; The lac repressor binds to the lac operator to inhibit transcription in E. coli. This inhibition can be relieved by adding lactose or isopropyl-β-D-thiogalactopyranoside (IPTG).
