[The description below was written by a language model from this plasmid's Addgene catalogue record and pLannotate feature annotations shown in this document.]
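Description:
ARHGEF2A-c052 is a bacterial expression plasmid built on the pNIC28-Bsa4 backbone, a pET-style vector designed for ligation-independent cloning, and it is intended for recombinant production of a fragment of human ARHGEF2 (GEF-H1, also known as KIAA0651 or Lfc) in E. coli. The plasmid is selected with kanamycin through an aph(3')-Ia KanR gene and replicates from a ColE1/pMB1-type origin. The catalogue lists it as high copy, although the annotated backbone also carries rop and the pBR322 bom region, which are usually associated with moderated copy number. An f1 origin is present as well, along with short remnants of a tetracycline resistance gene that are non-functional fragments.

The insert encodes wild-type residues 209–577 of ARHGEF2, which the depositor describes as the DH-PH domain. This is the catalytic module of this Rho-family guanine nucleotide exchange factor, which promotes GDP-for-GTP exchange on Rho GTPases. Expression is driven by a T7 promoter followed by a lac operator and the T7 gene 10 ribosome binding site, and it ends at a T7 terminator. The plasmid-borne lacI gene supplies repressor, so transcription stays off until IPTG is added in a host that provides T7 RNA polymerase. According to the record, the protein carries an N-terminal 6His tag followed by a TEV protease site, allowing metal-affinity purification and later tag removal. This tag is not called out separately in the feature table. The table does annotate a His-tag fragment and a partial T7 gene 10B-derived sequence downstream of the insert, and the record does not indicate that these vector sequences are part of the expressed protein. The stated purpose is ARHGEF2 protein expression.
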