Addgene plasmid #205102: ARHGEF2A-c052
Purpose: ARHGEF2 protein expression
Depositing lab: Paul Brennan. Depositing organization: University of Oxford.
Backbone
  Vector backbone: pNIC28-Bsa4
  Backbone size w/o insert (bp): 5354
  Vector type: Bacterial Expression
Growth in bacteria
  Bacterial resistance: Kanamycin, 50 μg/mL
  Growth temperature: 37°C
  Growth strain: DH5alpha
  Copy number: High Copy
Gene/Insert
  Gene/Insert name: ARHGEF2 (alt name: KIAA0651)
  Species: H. sapiens (human)
  Mutation: WT
  Entrez Gene: ARHGEF2 (a.k.a. GEF, GEF-H1, GEFH1, LFP40, Lfc, NEDMHM, P40)
  Tag / fusion protein: 6His-TEV (N terminal on insert)
  Cloning method: Ligation Independent Cloning
Terms and licenses: Academic/Nonprofit Terms; Industry Terms: Not Available to Industry
Depositor comments: Encodes residues 209-577 (DH-PH domain)
How to cite: ARHGEF2A-c052 was a gift from Paul Brennan (Addgene plasmid # 205102 ; http://n2t.net/addgene:205102 ; RRID:Addgene_205102)
