>Addgene plasmid #205102 | ARHGEF2A-c052 | depositor partial sequence | sequence record 399306 | ORF of expressed gene of interest
ATGCACCATCATCATCATCATTCTTCTGGTGTAGATCTGGGTACCGAGAACCTGTACTTCCAATCCATGG
AGATGGATGAAAAGGACTTTGCAGCGGATTCCTGGTCATTAGCCGTTGATAGCTCTTTTTTGCAACAGCA
CAAAAAGGAAGTTATGAAGCAACAAGACGTTATCTACGAACTGATCCAGACCGAGTTACATCATGTTCGT
ACTCTGAAAATCATGACCCGTTTGTTTCGCACCGGCATGCTGGAGGAGCTTCACCTGGAACCGGGTGTCG
TCCAGGGTCTGTTTCCGTGTGTTGACGAATTGTCCGACATCCACACCCGCTTCCTGTCTCAACTGTTGGA
GCGTCGCCGTCAAGCCCTGTGTCCGGGTAGCACCCGTAACTTTGTTATTCACCGCCTAGGCGACCTGCTC
ATTAGCCAGTTTAGCGGCCCGAGCGCAGAACAGATGTGTAAAACATATAGCGAGTTCTGCAGCCGCCACA
GCAAGGCATTGAAGCTTTACAAAGAACTTTACGCCCGCGACAAACGTTTTCAGCAGTTCATTCGTAAGGT
GACCCGTCCGGCTGTGCTCAAGCGCCACGGCGTGCAGGAGTGCATTCTGCTGGTGACCCAGCGTATTACC
AAATACCCGCTGCTTATCTCTAGAATCCTGCAGCACAGCCATGGTATTGAAGAGGAGCGCCAAGACCTGA
CGACCGCGTTGGGCCTGGTTAAAGAACTGCTGTCTAATGTCGACGAGGGCATTTATCAGTTGGAAAAGGG
TGCACGTCTGCAAGAGATTTACAATCGTATGGATCCGCGAGCTCAGACTCCGGTGCCGGGTAAAGGCCCG
TTCGGTAGAGAAGAACTCCTGCGTCGGAAGTTGATCCACGATGGCTGCCTGCTGTGGAAAACCGCGACCG
GTCGTTTCAAAGACGTCCTGGTTCTGCTTATGACCGATGTGCTGGTGTTTCTGCAAGAGAAGGACCAGAA
GTATATATTTCCGACCCTGGATAAACCGAGCGTTGTTAGCCTGCAAAACCTGATCGTGCGTGACATCGCG
AACCAGGAGAAGGGTATGTTTCTGATTTCAGCCGCGCCTCCGGAAATGTATGAAGTTCATACCGCGAGCC
GTGATGATAGAAGCACCTGGATTCGTGTGATCCAACAAAGCGTACGCACGTGCCCGAGCCGTGAATGA
